Addgene plasmid #219194: SFFV-CEBPD-Brd 251
Purpose: Transcription factor CEBPD with a specific barcode assigned.
Depositing lab: Filipe Pereira. Depositing organization: Center for Neuroscience and Cell Biology, University of Coimbra. Publication: A combinatorial transcription factor screening platform for immune cell reprogramming. Kurochkin I, Altman AR, Caiado I, Pertiga-Cabral D, Halitzki E, Minaeva M, Zimmermannova O, Henriques-Oliveira L, Klein D, Nair M, Oliveira D, Cajal LR, Knittel R, Feick C, Ringner M, Martin M, Cirovic B, Pires CF, Rosa FF, Sitnicka E, Theis FJ, Pereira CF. Cell Syst. 2026 Jan 21;17(1):101457. doi: 10.1016/j.cels.2025.101457. Epub 2026 Jan 14. PubMed 41539305.
Backbone
  Vector backbone: SFFV-MCS
  Backbone size w/o insert (bp): 6638
  Vector type: Lentiviral
Growth in bacteria
  Bacterial resistance: Ampicillin, 100 μg/mL
  Growth temperature: 37°C
  Growth strain: NEB Stable
  Copy number: High Copy
Gene/Insert
  Gene/Insert name: CEBPD
  Species: H. sapiens (human)
  Insert size (bp): 810
  Entrez Gene: CEBPD (a.k.a. C/EBP-delta, CELF, CRP3, NF-IL6-beta)
  Promoter: The spleen focus-forming virus (SFFV) promoter
  Cloning method: Restriction Enzyme; 5′ cloning site Bsp119I (not destroyed); 3′ cloning site BstHI (not destroyed)
Terms and licenses: Academic/Nonprofit Terms; Industry Terms: Not Available to Industry
Depositor comments: Barcode sequence cloned into XbaI restriction site. Design of plasmid is as follows: SFFV-[TF sequence]-WPRE-[Barcode sequence].
How to cite: SFFV-CEBPD-Brd 251 was a gift from Filipe Pereira (Addgene plasmid # 219194 ; http://n2t.net/addgene:219194 ; RRID:Addgene_219194)
