[The description below was written by a language model from this plasmid's Addgene catalogue record and pLannotate feature annotations shown in this document.]
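Description:
SFFV-CEBPD-Brd 251 is a third-generation-style, self-inactivating HIV-1 lentiviral transfer plasmid built on the SFFV-MCS backbone, carrying the human transcription factor CEBPD (C/EBP-delta) together with an assigned identifying barcode. In bacteria it is maintained through a high-copy ColE1/pUC-type origin and selected with ampicillin via the β-lactamase gene. An f1 origin, lac promoter/operator and lacZα remnants, and T7/T3 promoters are carried over from the pBluescript-like cloning backbone. An SV40 poly(A) signal and SV40 origin sequences lie downstream of the viral cassette.

The viral genome is transcribed in packaging cells from a chimeric RSV promoter fused to a truncated 5' LTR, which makes production Tat-independent. It contains the Ψ packaging signal with a partial gag sequence, the RRE for Rev-dependent nuclear export, and the cPPT/CTS, which aids nuclear import of the reverse-transcribed genome. The 3' LTR has a ΔU3 deletion, so the integrated provirus lacks LTR promoter activity and expression depends on the internal promoter. That promoter is the spleen focus-forming virus (SFFV) LTR promoter, a strong element often favoured in haematopoietic cells, which drives the roughly 810 bp CEBPD coding sequence cloned between retained restriction sites in the MCS. No epitope tag, reporter or mammalian selection marker is annotated.

A WPRE follows the coding sequence to enhance transcript stability and expression. According to the depositor, the barcode sits after the WPRE at an XbaI site, although it is not annotated in the feature table. This position places it within the expressed transcript. The plasmid belongs to a barcoded transcription factor collection for combinatorial screening in immune cell reprogramming, where the barcode identifies which factor a cell received.
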