Features (pLannotate 1.2.2; 29 found; start..end, strand, type, name):
     94..112     -  promoter       T7 promoter: promoter for bacteriophage T7 RNA polymerase
    120..275     +  CDS            lacZα (fragment): LacZα fragment of β-galactosidase; lacZ fragment
    280..708     +  rep_origin     f1 ori (sequence partly withheld): f1 bacteriophage origin of replication; arrow indicates direction of (+) strand synthesis
    761..865     +  promoter       AmpR promoter: bla
    866..1726    +  CDS            AmpR: β-lactamase; bla; confers resistance to ampicillin, carbenicillin, and related antibiotics
   1897..2485    +  rep_origin     ori: high-copy-number ColE1/pMB1/pBR322/pUC origin of replication
   2668..2760    +  CDS            lacI (fragment): lac repressor; lacI; The lac repressor binds to the lac operator to inhibit transcription in E. coli. This inhibition can be relieved by adding lactose or isopropyl-β-D-thiogalactopyranoside (IPTG).
   2773..2794    +  protein_bind   CAP binding site: CAP binding activates transcription in the presence of cAMP. E. coli catabolite activator protein
   2809..2839    +  promoter       lac promoter: promoter for the E. coli lac operon
   2847..2863    +  protein_bind   lac operator: The lac repressor binds to the lac operator to inhibit transcription in E. coli. This inhibition can be relieved by adding lactose or isopropyl-β-D-thiogalactopyranoside (IPTG). lac repressor encoded by lacI
   2908..2926    +  promoter       T3 promoter: promoter for bacteriophage T3 RNA polymerase
   2954..3180    +  promoter       RSV promoter: Rous sarcoma virus enhancer/promoter
   3181..3361    +  LTR            5' LTR (truncated): truncated 5' long terminal repeat (LTR) from HIV-1
   3408..3533    +  misc_feature   HIV-1 Ψ: packaging signal of human immunodeficiency virus type 1
   3517..3880    +  CDS            HIV-1 gag (fragment): gag protein from human immunodeficiency virus 1; gag
   4026..4259    +  misc_feature   RRE: The Rev response element (RRE) of HIV-1 allows for Rev-dependent mRNA export from the nucleus to the cytoplasm.
   4636..4736    +  CDS            Rev (fragment): human immunodeficiency virus 1 (HIV-1) Rev protein; rev; enhances nuclear export of unspliced and incompletely spliced viral mRNAs
   4755..4872    +  misc_feature   cPPT/CTS: central polypurine tract and central termination sequence of HIV-1
   4906..5307    +  promoter       SFFV promoter: spleen focus-forming virus long terminal repeat (LTR) promoter
   5317..5340    +  misc_feature   MCS (fragment): pBluescript multiple cloning site
   5365..6171    +  CDS            CEBPD: CEBPD_HUMAN - Experimental evidence at protein level: Swiss-Prot protein existence level 1. Transcription activator that recognizes two different DNA motifs: the CCAAT homology common to many promoters and the enhanced core homology common to many enhancers (PubMed:16397300). Important transcription factor regulating the expression of genes involved in immune and inflammatory responses (PubMed:1741402, PubMed:16397300). Transcriptional activator that enhances IL6 transcription alone and as heterodimer with CEBPB (PubMed:1741402). From Homo sapiens (Human).
   6182..6207    +  misc_feature   MCS (fragment): pBluescript multiple cloning site
   6207..6266    +  CDS            S (fragment): HBSAG_WHV6 - Experimental evidence at transcript level: Swiss-Prot protein existence level 2. The middle envelope protein plays an important role in the budding of the virion. It is involved in the induction of budding in a nucleocapsid independent way. In this process the majority of envelope proteins bud to form subviral lipoprotein particles of 22 nm of diameter that do not contain a nucleocapsid (By similarity). From Woodchuck hepatitis B virus (isolate w64/pWS23) (WHV).
   6398..6801    +  misc_feature   WPRE: woodchuck hepatitis virus posttranscriptional regulatory element
   6859..6918    +  CDS            nef (fragment): NEF_HV1Z2 - Experimental evidence at protein level: Swiss-Prot protein existence level 1. Extracellular Nef protein targets CD4(+) T-lymphocytes for apoptosis by interacting with CXCR4 surface receptors. From Human immunodeficiency virus type 1 group M subtype D (isolate Z2/CDC-Z34) (HIV-1).
   6920..7153    +  LTR            3' LTR (ΔU3): self-inactivating 3' long terminal repeat (LTR) from HIV-1
   7225..7346    +  polyA_signal   SV40 poly(A) signal: SV40 polyadenylation signal
   7365..7386    +  rep_origin     SV40 ori (fragment): SV40 origin of replication
   7386..73      +  rep_origin     SV40 ori (across the origin): SV40 origin of replication
>Addgene plasmid #219194 | SFFV-CEBPD-Brd 251 | addgene full sequence | sequence record 448974 | Addgene NGS Result
ATTTATGCAGAGGCCGAGGCCGCCTCGGCCTCTGAGCTATTCCAGAAGTAGTGAGGAGGCTTTTTTGGAG
GCCTAGGGACGTACCCAATTCGCCCTATAGTGAGTCGTATTACGCGCGCTCACTGGCCGTCGTTTTACAA
CGTCGTGACTGGGAAAACCCTGGCGTTACCCAACTTAATCGCCTTGCAGCACATCCCCCTTTCGCCAGCT
GGCGTAATAGCGAAGAGGCCCGCACCGATCGCCCTTCCCAACAGTTGCGCAGCCTGAATGGCGAATGGG
[124 nt withheld, positions 280-403]
C
[91 nt withheld, positions 405-495]
A
[49 nt withheld, positions 497-545]
CCTTTGACGTTGGAGTCCACGTTCTTT
[37 nt withheld, positions 573-609]
ACCCTATCTCGGTCTATTCTTTTGATTTATAAGGGATTTTGCCGATTTCGGCCTATTGGTTAAAAAATGA
GCTGATTTAACAAAAATTTAACGCGAATTTTAACAAAATATTAACGCTTACAATTTAGGTGGCACTTTTC
GGGGAAATGTGCGCGGAACCCCTATTTGTTTATTTTTCTAAATACATTCAAATATGTATCCGCTCATGAG
ACAATAACCCTGATAAATGCTTCAATAATATTGAAAAAGGAAGAGTATGAGTATTCAACATTTCCGTGTC
GCCCTTATTCCCTTTTTTGCGGCATTTTGCCTTCCTGTTTTTGCTCACCCAGAAACGCTGGTGAAAGTAA
AAGATGCTGAAGATCAGTTGGGTGCACGAGTGGGTTACATCGAACTGGATCTCAACAGCGGTAAGATCCT
TGAGAGTTTTCGCCCCGAAGAACGTTTTCCAATGATGAGCACTTTTAAAGTTCTGCTATGTGGCGCGGTA
TTATCCCGTATTGACGCCGGGCAAGAGCAACTCGGTCGCCGCATACACTATTCTCAGAATGACTTGGTTG
AGTACTCACCAGTCACAGAAAAGCATCTTACGGATGGCATGACAGTAAGAGAATTATGCAGTGCTGCCAT
AACCATGAGTGATAACACTGCGGCCAACTTACTTCTGACAACGATCGGAGGACCGAAGGAGCTAACCGCT
TTTTTGCACAACATGGGGGATCATGTAACTCGCCTTGATCGTTGGGAACCGGAGCTGAATGAAGCCATAC
CAAACGACGAGCGTGACACCACGATGCCTGTAGCAATGGCAACAACGTTGCGCAAACTATTAACTGGCGA
ACTACTTACTCTAGCTTCCCGGCAACAATTAATAGACTGGATGGAGGCGGATAAAGTTGCAGGACCACTT
CTGCGCTCGGCCCTTCCGGCTGGCTGGTTTATTGCTGATAAATCTGGAGCCGGTGAGCGTGGGTCTCGCG
GTATCATTGCAGCACTGGGGCCAGATGGTAAGCCCTCCCGTATCGTAGTTATCTACACGACGGGGAGTCA
GGCAACTATGGATGAACGAAATAGACAGATCGCTGAGATAGGTGCCTCACTGATTAAGCATTGGTAACTG
TCAGACCAAGTTTACTCATATATACTTTAGATTGATTTAAAACTTCATTTTTAATTTAAAAGGATCTAGG
TGAAGATCCTTTTTGATAATCTCATGACCAAAATCCCTTAACGTGAGTTTTCGTTCCACTGAGCGTCAGA
CCCCGTAGAAAAGATCAAAGGATCTTCTTGAGATCCTTTTTTTCTGCGCGTAATCTGCTGCTTGCAAACA
AAAAAACCACCGCTACCAGCGGTGGTTTGTTTGCCGGATCAAGAGCTACCAACTCTTTTTCCGAAGGTAA
CTGGCTTCAGCAGAGCGCAGATACCAAATACTGTTCTTCTAGTGTAGCCGTAGTTAGGCCACCACTTCAA
GAACTCTGTAGCACCGCCTACATACCTCGCTCTGCTAATCCTGTTACCAGTGGCTGCTGCCAGTGGCGAT
AAGTCGTGTCTTACCGGGTTGGACTCAAGACGATAGTTACCGGATAAGGCGCAGCGGTCGGGCTGAACGG
GGGGTTCGTGCACACAGCCCAGCTTGGAGCGAACGACCTACACCGAACTGAGATACCTACAGCGTGAGCT
ATGAGAAAGCGCCACGCTTCCCGAAGGGAGAAAGGCGGACAGGTATCCGGTAAGCGGCAGGGTCGGAACA
GGAGAGCGCACGAGGGAGCTTCCAGGGGGAAACGCCTGGTATCTTTATAGTCCTGTCGGGTTTCGCCACC
TCTGACTTGAGCGTCGATTTTTGTGATGCTCGTCAGGGGGGCGGAGCCTATGGAAAAACGCCAGCAACGC
GGCCTTTTTACGGTTCCTGGCCTTTTGCTGGCCTTTTGCTCACATGTTCTTTCCTGCGTTATCCCCTGAT
TCTGTGGATAACCGTATTACCGCCTTTGAGTGAGCTGATACCGCTCGCCGCAGCCGAACGACCGAGCGCA
GCGAGTCAGTGAGCGAGGAAGCGGAAGAGCGCCCAATACGCAAACCGCCTCTCCCCGCGCGTTGGCCGAT
TCATTAATGCAGCTGGCACGACAGGTTTCCCGACTGGAAAGCGGGCAGTGAGCGCAACGCAATTAATGTG
AGTTAGCTCACTCATTAGGCACCCCAGGCTTTACACTTTATGCTTCCGGCTCGTATGTTGTGTGGAATTG
TGAGCGGATAACAATTTCACACAGGAAACAGCTATGACCATGATTACGCCAAGCGCGCAATTAACCCTCA
CTAAAGGGAACAAAAGCTGGAGCTGCAAGCTTAATGTAGTCTTATGCAATACTCTTGTAGTCTTGCAACA
TGGTAACGATGAGTTAGCAACATGCCTTACAAGGAGAGAAAAAGCACCGTGCATGCCGATTGGTGGAAGT
AAGGTGGTACGATCGTGCCTTATTAGGAAGGCAACAGACGGGTCTGACATGGATTGGACGAACCACTGAA
TTGCCGCATTGCAGAGATATTGTATTTAAGTGCCTAGCTCGATACATAAACGGGTCTCTCTGGTTAGACC
AGATCTGAGCCTGGGAGCTCTCTGGCTAACTAGGGAACCCACTGCTTAAGCCTCAATAAAGCTTGCCTTG
AGTGCTTCAAGTAGTGTGTGCCCGTCTGTTGTGTGACTCTGGTAACTAGAGATCCCTCAGACCCTTTTAG
TCAGTGTGGAAAATCTCTAGCAGTGGCGCCCGAACAGGGACTTGAAAGCGAAAGGGAAACCAGAGGAGCT
CTCTCGACGCAGGACTCGGCTTGCTGAAGCGCGCACGGCAAGAGGCGAGGGGCGGCGACTGGTGAGTACG
CCAAAAATTTTGACTAGCGGAGGCTAGAAGGAGAGAGATGGGTGCGAGAGCGTCAGTATTAAGCGGGGGA
GAATTAGATCGCGATGGGAAAAAATTCGGTTAAGGCCAGGGGGAAAGAAAAAATATAAATTAAAACATAT
AGTATGGGCAAGCAGGGAGCTAGAACGATTCGCAGTTAATCCTGGCCTGTTAGAAACATCAGAAGGCTGT
AGACAAATACTGGGACAGCTACAACCATCCCTTCAGACAGGATCAGAAGAACTTAGATCATTATATAATA
CAGTAGCAACCCTCTATTGTGTGCATCAAAGGATAGAGATAAAAGACACCAAGGAAGCTTTAGACAAGAT
AGAGGAAGAGCAAAACAAAAGTAAGACCACCGCACAGCAAGCGGCCGCTGATCTTCAGACCTGGAGGAGG
AGATATGAGGGACAATTGGAGAAGTGAATTATATAAATATAAAGTAGTAAAAATTGAACCATTAGGAGTA
GCACCCACCAAGGCAAAGAGAAGAGTGGTGCAGAGAGAAAAAAGAGCAGTGGGAATAGGAGCTTTGTTCC
TTGGGTTCTTGGGAGCAGCAGGAAGCACTATGGGCGCAGCGTCAATGACGCTGACGGTACAGGCCAGACA
ATTATTGTCTGGTATAGTGCAGCAGCAGAACAATTTGCTGAGGGCTATTGAGGCGCAACAGCATCTGTTG
CAACTCACAGTCTGGGGCATCAAGCAGCTCCAGGCAAGAATCCTGGCTGTGGAAAGATACCTAAAGGATC
AACAGCTCCTGGGGATTTGGGGTTGCTCTGGAAAACTCATTTGCACCACTGCTGTGCCTTGGAATGCTAG
TTGGAGTAATAAATCTCTGGAACAGATTTGGAATCACACGACCTGGATGGAGTGGGACAGAGAAATTAAC
AATTACACAAGCTTAATACACTCCTTAATTGAAGAATCGCAAAACCAGCAAGAAAAGAATGAACAAGAAT
TATTGGAATTAGATAAATGGGCAAGTTTGTGGAATTGGTTTAACATAACAAATTGGCTGTGGTATATAAA
ATTATTCATAATGATAGTAGGAGGCTTGGTAGGTTTAAGAATAGTTTTTGCTGTACTTTCTATAGTGAAT
AGAGTTAGGCAGGGATATTCACCATTATCGTTTCAGACCCACCTCCCAACCCCGAGGGGACCCGACAGGC
CCGAAGGAATAGAAGAAGAAGGTGGAGAGAGAGACAGAGACAGATCCATTCGATTAGTGAACGGATCTCG
ACGGTATCGGTTAACTTTTAAAAGAAAAGGGGGGATTGGGGGGTACAGTGCAGGGGAAAGAATAGTAGAC
ATAATAGCAACAGACATACAAACTAAAGAATTACAAAAACAAATTACAAAAATTCAAAATTTTATCGATC
ACGAGACTAGCCTCGAGCTGGCTGCAGTAACGCCATTTTGCAAGGCATGGAAAAATACCAAACCAAGAAT
AGAGAAGTTCAGATCAAGGGCGGGTACATGAAAATAGCTAACGTTGGGCCAAACAGGATATCTGCGGTGA
GCAGTTTCGGCCCCGGCCCGGGGCCAAGAACAGATGGTCACCGCAGTTTCGGCCCCGGCCCGAGGCCAAG
AACAGATGGTCCCCAGATATGGCCCAACCCTCAGCAGTTTCTTAAGACCCATCAGATGTTTCCAGGCTCC
CCCAAGGACCTGAAATGACCCTGCGCCTTATTTGAATTAACCAATCAGCCTGCTTCTCGCTTCTGTTCGC
GCGCTTCTGCTTCCCGAGCTCTATAAAAGAGCTCACAACCCCTCACTCGGCGCGCCAGTCCTCCGACAGA
CTGAGTCGGCCGGTCGAATCAAGCTTATCGATACCGTCGACGGATCCGCTAGCCCGCGGTTCGAAATGAG
CGCCGCGCTCTTCAGCCTGGACGGCCCGGCGCGCGGCGCGCCCTGGCCTGCGGAGCCTGCGCCCTTCTAC
GAACCGGGCCGGGCGGGCAAGCCGGGCCGCGGGGCCGAGCCAGGGGCCCTAGGCGAGCCAGGCGCCGCCG
CCCCCGCCATGTACGACGACGAGAGCGCCATCGACTTCAGCGCCTACATCGACTCCATGGCCGCCGTGCC
CACCCTGGAGCTGTGCCACGACGAGCTCTTCGCCGACCTCTTCAACAGCAATCACAAGGCGGGCGGCGCG
GGGCCCCTGGAGCTTCTTCCCGGCGGCCCCGCGCGCCCCTTGGGCCCGGGCCCTGCCGCTCCCCGCCTGC
TCAAGCGCGAGCCCGACTGGGGCGACGGCGACGCGCCCGGCTCGCTGTTGCCCGCGCAGGTGGCCGCGTG
CGCACAGACCGTGGTGAGCTTGGCGGCCGCAGGGCAGCCCACCCCGCCCACGTCGCCGGAGCCGCCGCGC
AGCAGCCCCAGGCAGACCCCCGCGCCCGGCCCCGCCCGGGAGAAGAGCGCCGGCAAGAGGGGCCCGGACC
GCGGCAGCCCCGAGTACCGGCAGCGGCGCGAGCGCAACAACATCGCCGTGCGCAAGAGCCGCGACAAGGC
CAAGCGGCGCAACCAGGAGATGCAGCAGAAGTTGGTGGAGCTGTCGGCTGAGAACGAGAAGCTGCACCAG
CGCGTGGAGCAGCTCACGCGGGACCTGGCCGGCCTCCGGCAGTTCTTCAAGCAGCTGCCCAGCCCGCCCT
TCCTGCCGGCCGCCGGGACAGCAGACTGCCGGTAGACCGGTCGGATCCCCCGGGCTGCAGGAATTCGAGC
ATCTTACCGCCATTTATTCCCATATTTGTTCTGTTTTTCTTGATTTGGGTATACATTTAAATGTTAATAA
AACAAAATGGTGGGGCAATCATTTACATTTTTAGGGATATGTAATTACTAGTTCAGGTGTATTGCCACAA
GACAAACATGTTAAGAAACTTTCCCGTTATTTACGCTCTGTTCCTGTTAATCAACCTCTGGATTACAAAA
TTTGTGAAAGATTGACTGATATTCTTAACTATGTTGCTCCTTTTACGCTGTGTGGATATGCTGCTTTAAT
GCCTCTGTATCATGCTATTGCTTCCCGTACGGCTTTCGTTTTCTCCTCCTTGTATAAATCCTGGTTGCTG
TCTCTTTATGAGGAGTTGTGGCCCGTTGTCCGTCAACGTGGCGTGGTGTGCTCTGTGTTTGCTGACGCAA
CCCCCACTGGCTGGGGCATTGCCACCACCTGTCAACTCCTTTCTGGGACTTTCGCTTTCCCCCTCCCGAT
CGCCACGGCAGAACTCATCGCCGCCTGCCTTGCCCGCTGCTGGACAGGGGCTAGGTTGCTGGGCACTGAT
AATTCCGTGGTGTTGTCGGGGAAGCTGACGTCCTTTGCAATTCGATATCAAGCTGTACCTTCTAGATGTA
CAACAGCGGTAGCGCTTCTAGACCAATGACTTACAAGGCAGCTGTAGATCTTAGCCACTTTTTAAAAGAA
AAGGGGGGACTGGAAGGGCTAATTCACTCCCAACGAAGACAAGATCTGCTTTTTGCTTGTACTGGGTCTC
TCTGGTTAGACCAGATCTGAGCCTGGGAGCTCTCTGGCTAACTAGGGAACCCACTGCTTAAGCCTCAATA
AAGCTTGCCTTGAGTGCTTCAAGTAGTGTGTGCCCGTCTGTTGTGTGACTCTGGTAACTAGAGATCCCTC
AGACCCTTTTAGTCAGTGTGGAAAATCTCTAGCAGTAGTAGTTCATGTCATCTTATTATTCAGTATTTAT
AACTTGCAAAGAAATGAATATCAGAGAGTGAGAGGAACTTGTTTATTGCAGCTTATAATGGTTACAAATA
AAGCAATAGCATCACAAATTTCACAAATAAAGCATTTTTTTCACTGCATTCTAGTTGTGGTTTGTCCAAA
CTCATCAATGTATCTTATCATGTCTGGCTCTAGCTATCCCGCCCCTAACTCCGCCCATCCCGCCCCTAAC
TCCGCCCAGTTCCGCCCATTCTCCGCCCCATGGCTGACTAATTTTTTTT
