>Addgene plasmid #219194 | SFFV-CEBPD-Brd 251 | depositor partial sequence | sequence record 428062 | TF ORF
ATGAGCGCCGCGCTCTTCAGCCTGGACGGCCCGGCGCGCGGCGCGCCCTGGCCTGCGGAGCCTGCGCCCT
TCTACGAACCGGGCCGGGCGGGCAAGCCGGGCCGCGGGGCCGAGCCAGGGGCCCTAGGCGAGCCAGGCGC
CGCCGCCCCCGCCATGTACGACGACGAGAGCGCCATCGACTTCAGCGCCTACATCGACTCCATGGCCGCC
GTGCCCACCCTGGAGCTGTGCCACGACGAGCTCTTCGCCGACCTCTTCAACAGCAATCACAAGGCGGGCG
GCGCGGGGCCCCTGGAGCTTCTTCCCGGCGGCCCCGCGCGCCCCTTGGGCCCGGGCCCTGCCGCTCCCCG
CCTGCTCAAGCGCGAGCCCGACTGGGGCGACGGCGACGCGCCCGGCTCGCTGTTGCCCGCGCAGGTGGCC
GCGTGCGCACAGACCGTGGTGAGCTTGGCGGCCGCAGGGCAGCCCACCCCGCCCACGTCGCCGGAGCCGC
CGCGCAGCAGCCCCAGGCAGACCCCCGCGCCCGGCCCCGCCCGGGAGAAGAGCGCCGGCAAGAGGGGCCC
GGACCGCGGCAGCCCCGAGTACCGGCAGCGGCGCGAGCGCAACAACATCGCCGTGCGCAAGAGCCGCGAC
AAGGCCAAGCGGCGCAACCAGGAGATGCAGCAGAAGTTGGTGGAGCTGTCGGCTGAGAACGAGAAGCTGC
ACCAGCGCGTGGAGCAGCTCACGCGGGACCTGGCCGGCCTCCGGCAGTTCTTCAAGCAGCTGCCCAGCCC
GCCCTTCCTGCCGGCCGCCGGGACAGCAGACTGCCGGTAG
