>Addgene plasmid #219194 | SFFV-CEBPD-Brd 251 | depositor partial sequence | sequence record 428063 | Barcode sequence
TGTACAACAGCGGTAGCGCT
